Addgene plasmid #72386: pJK592
Purpose: Produces Escherichia coli glycinamide ribonucleotide synthetase (EcPurD)
Depositing lab: T. J. Kappock. Depositing organization: Purdue University.
Backbone
  Vector backbone: pET23a
  Backbone size w/o insert (bp): 3666
  Total vector size (bp): 4880
  Vector type: Bacterial Expression
  Selectable markers: URA3
Growth in bacteria
  Bacterial resistance: Ampicillin, 100 μg/mL
  Growth temperature: 37°C
  Growth strain: DH5alpha
  Copy number: High Copy
Gene/Insert
  Gene/Insert name: phosphoribosylamine-glycine ligase (alt names: purD; ECD_03882; glycinamide ribonucleotide synthetase)
  Species: Escherichia coli BL21(DE3)
  Mutation: contains 3 silent mutations in codons 9-11 to facilitate PCR amplification
  GenBank ID: ACT45674.1
  Promoter: T7
  Cloning method: Restriction Enzyme; 5′ cloning site NdeI (not destroyed); 3′ cloning site XhoI (not destroyed)
  Sequencing primers: 5′ T7 promoter; 3′ T7 terminator
Terms and licenses: Academic/Nonprofit Terms; Industry Terms: Not Available to Industry
How to cite: pJK592 was a gift from T. J. Kappock (Addgene plasmid # 72386 ; http://n2t.net/addgene:72386 ; RRID:Addgene_72386)
