[The description below was written by a language model from this plasmid's Addgene catalogue record and pLannotate feature annotations shown in this document.]
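Description:
pJK592 is a bacterial expression plasmid built on the pET23a backbone for producing Escherichia coli glycinamide ribonucleotide synthetase (EcPurD, also called phosphoribosylamine-glycine ligase), an enzyme of de novo purine biosynthesis. The total size is 4,880 bp. It replicates from a ColE1/pMB1-type origin and is listed as high copy, although the annotation also detects a short rop reading frame and the pBR322 bom region. An f1 phage origin is also present. Selection is by ampicillin through the bla β-lactamase gene and its own promoter. The catalogue entry also lists URA3 as a selectable marker, but no such feature appears in the annotated sequence, and it would be out of place in a pET vector, so this field is probably an error.

The purD coding sequence, taken from E. coli BL21(DE3), was inserted between the NdeI and XhoI sites, both of which are retained. It sits downstream of the T7 promoter and the efficient ribosome binding site from phage T7 gene 10, and a T7 terminator follows. Expression therefore depends on a host that supplies T7 RNA polymerase. The insert carries three silent changes in codons 9 to 11, introduced to ease PCR amplification, so the encoded protein is unchanged. Just after the gene, the annotation finds an 18-nt histidine-tag fragment, consistent with the six-histidine sequence of pET23a. The record does not say whether purD is fused in frame to this tag or ends at its own stop codon. The short "SET1" hit nearby is most likely residual vector sequence rather than a functional solubility tag. The plasmid is intended for recombinant overproduction of EcPurD, presumably for purification and for biochemical or structural study.
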