Features (pLannotate 1.2.2; 13 found; start..end, strand, type, name):
     12..467     +  rep_origin     f1 ori (sequence partly withheld): f1 bacteriophage origin of replication; arrow indicates direction of (+) strand synthesis
    494..598     +  promoter       AmpR promoter: bla
    599..1459    +  CDS            AmpR: β-lactamase; bla; confers resistance to ampicillin, carbenicillin, and related antibiotics
   1630..2218    +  rep_origin     ori: high-copy-number ColE1/pMB1/pBR322/pUC origin of replication
   2404..2546    -  misc_feature   bom: basis of mobility region from pBR322
   2648..2839    -  CDS            rop: Rop protein, which maintains plasmids at low copy number; rop
   2856..3236    +  CDS            YPB1_ECOLX: Protein predicted: Swiss-Prot protein existence level 4. From Escherichia coli.
   3348..3366    +  promoter       T7 promoter: promoter for bacteriophage T7 RNA polymerase
   3398..3420    +  RBS            RBS: efficient ribosome binding site from bacteriophage T7 gene 10 (Olins and Rangwala, 1989)
   3428..4714    +  CDS            purD: PUR2_ECOLI - Experimental evidence at protein level: Swiss-Prot protein existence level 1. From Escherichia coli (strain K12).
   4724..4741    +  CDS            9xHis (fragment): 9xHis affinity tag
   4751..4800    +  CDS            SET1 (fragment): solubility-enhancement tag derived from T7 phage gene 10B
   4808..4855    +  terminator     T7 terminator: transcription terminator for bacteriophage T7 RNA polymerase
>Addgene plasmid #72386 | pJK592 | depositor full sequence | sequence record 133922 | pJK592 sequence 4880 bps
TGGCGAATGGG
[124 nt withheld, positions 12-135]
C
[91 nt withheld, positions 137-227]
A
[49 nt withheld, positions 229-277]
CCTTTGACGTTGGAGTCCACGTTCTTT
[37 nt withheld, positions 305-341]
ACCCTATCTCGGTCTATTCTTTTGATTTATAAGGGATTTTGCCGATTTCGGCCTATTGGTTAAAAAATGA
GCTGATTTAACAAAAATTTAACGCGAATTTTAACAAAATATTAACGTTTACAATTTCAGGTGGCACTTTT
CGGGGAAATGTGCGCGGAACCCCTATTTGTTTATTTTTCTAAATACATTCAAATATGTATCCGCTCATGA
GACAATAACCCTGATAAATGCTTCAATAATATTGAAAAAGGAAGAGTATGAGTATTCAACATTTCCGTGT
CGCCCTTATTCCCTTTTTTGCGGCATTTTGCCTTCCTGTTTTTGCTCACCCAGAAACGCTGGTGAAAGTA
AAAGATGCTGAAGATCAGTTGGGTGCACGAGTGGGTTACATCGAACTGGATCTCAACAGCGGTAAGATCC
TTGAGAGTTTTCGCCCCGAAGAACGTTTTCCAATGATGAGCACTTTTAAAGTTCTGCTATGTGGCGCGGT
ATTATCCCGTATTGACGCCGGGCAAGAGCAACTCGGTCGCCGCATACACTATTCTCAGAATGACTTGGTT
GAGTACTCACCAGTCACAGAAAAGCATCTTACGGATGGCATGACAGTAAGAGAATTATGCAGTGCTGCCA
TAACCATGAGTGATAACACTGCGGCCAACTTACTTCTGACAACGATCGGAGGACCGAAGGAGCTAACCGC
TTTTTTGCACAACATGGGGGATCATGTAACTCGCCTTGATCGTTGGGAACCGGAGCTGAATGAAGCCATA
CCAAACGACGAGCGTGACACCACGATGCCTGCAGCAATGGCAACAACGTTGCGCAAACTATTAACTGGCG
AACTACTTACTCTAGCTTCCCGGCAACAATTAATAGACTGGATGGAGGCGGATAAAGTTGCAGGACCACT
TCTGCGCTCGGCCCTTCCGGCTGGCTGGTTTATTGCTGATAAATCTGGAGCCGGTGAGCGTGGGTCTCGC
GGTATCATTGCAGCACTGGGGCCAGATGGTAAGCCCTCCCGTATCGTAGTTATCTACACGACGGGGAGTC
AGGCAACTATGGATGAACGAAATAGACAGATCGCTGAGATAGGTGCCTCACTGATTAAGCATTGGTAACT
GTCAGACCAAGTTTACTCATATATACTTTAGATTGATTTAAAACTTCATTTTTAATTTAAAAGGATCTAG
GTGAAGATCCTTTTTGATAATCTCATGACCAAAATCCCTTAACGTGAGTTTTCGTTCCACTGAGCGTCAG
ACCCCGTAGAAAAGATCAAAGGATCTTCTTGAGATCCTTTTTTTCTGCGCGTAATCTGCTGCTTGCAAAC
AAAAAAACCACCGCTACCAGCGGTGGTTTGTTTGCCGGATCAAGAGCTACCAACTCTTTTTCCGAAGGTA
ACTGGCTTCAGCAGAGCGCAGATACCAAATACTGTCCTTCTAGTGTAGCCGTAGTTAGGCCACCACTTCA
AGAACTCTGTAGCACCGCCTACATACCTCGCTCTGCTAATCCTGTTACCAGTGGCTGCTGCCAGTGGCGA
TAAGTCGTGTCTTACCGGGTTGGACTCAAGACGATAGTTACCGGATAAGGCGCAGCGGTCGGGCTGAACG
GGGGGTTCGTGCACACAGCCCAGCTTGGAGCGAACGACCTACACCGAACTGAGATACCTACAGCGTGAGC
TATGAGAAAGCGCCACGCTTCCCGAAGGGAGAAAGGCGGACAGGTATCCGGTAAGCGGCAGGGTCGGAAC
AGGAGAGCGCACGAGGGAGCTTCCAGGGGGAAACGCCTGGTATCTTTATAGTCCTGTCGGGTTTCGCCAC
CTCTGACTTGAGCGTCGATTTTTGTGATGCTCGTCAGGGGGGCGGAGCCTATGGAAAAACGCCAGCAACG
CGGCCTTTTTACGGTTCCTGGCCTTTTGCTGGCCTTTTGCTCACATGTTCTTTCCTGCGTTATCCCCTGA
TTCTGTGGATAACCGTATTACCGCCTTTGAGTGAGCTGATACCGCTCGCCGCAGCCGAACGACCGAGCGC
AGCGAGTCAGTGAGCGAGGAAGCGGAAGAGCGCCTGATGCGGTATTTTCTCCTTACGCATCTGTGCGGTA
TTTCACACCGCATATATGGTGCACTCTCAGTACAATCTGCTCTGATGCCGCATAGTTAAGCCAGTATACA
CTCCGCTATCGCTACGTGACTGGGTCATGGCTGCGCCCCGACACCCGCCAACACCCGCTGACGCGCCCTG
ACGGGCTTGTCTGCTCCCGGCATCCGCTTACAGACAAGCTGTGACCGTCTCCGGGAGCTGCATGTGTCAG
AGGTTTTCACCGTCATCACCGAAACGCGCGAGGCAGCTGCGGTAAAGCTCATCAGCGTGGTCGTGAAGCG
ATTCACAGATGTCTGCCTGTTCATCCGCGTCCAGCTCGTTGAGTTTCTCCAGAAGCGTTAATGTCTGGCT
TCTGATAAAGCGGGCCATGTTAAGGGCGGTTTTTTCCTGTTTGGTCACTGATGCCTCCGTGTAAGGGGGA
TTTCTGTTCATGGGGGTAATGATACCGATGAAACGAGAGAGGATGCTCACGATACGGGTTACTGATGATG
AACATGCCCGGTTACTGGAACGTTGTGAGGGTAAACAACTGGCGGTATGGATGCGGCGGGACCAGAGAAA
AATCACTCAGGGTCAATGCCAGCGCTTCGTTAATACAGATGTAGGTGTTCCACAGGGTAGCCAGCAGCAT
CCTGCGATGCAGATCCGGAACATAATGGTGCAGGGCGCTGACTTCCGCGTTTCCAGACTTTACGAAACAC
GGAAACCGAAGACCATTCATGTTGTTGCTCAGGTCGCAGACGTTTTGCAGCAGCAGTCGCTTCACGTTCG
CTCGCGTATCGGTGATTCATTCTGCTAACCAGTAAGGCAACCCCGCCAGCCTAGCCGGGTCCTCAACGAC
AGGAGCACGATCATGCGCACCCGTGGCCAGGACCCAACGCTGCCCGAGATCTCGATCCCGCGAAATTAAT
ACGACTCACTATAGGGAGACCACAACGGTTTCCCTCTAGAAATAATTTTGTTTAACTTTAAGAAGGAGAT
ATACATATGAAAGTATTAGTGATTGGTAACGGAGGACGTGAGCACGCGCTGGCCTGGAAAGCGGCGCAGT
CGCCGCTGGTTGAAACTGTTTTTGTTGCTCCGGGTAATGCAGGCACTGCGCTGGAACCCGCGCTACAGAA
CGTCGCTATCGGCGTAACCGATATCCCGGCGCTGTTGGATTTCGCACAAAACGAAAAGATTGATCTGACC
ATCGTCGGCCCGGAAGCGCCGCTGGTGAAAGGCGTGGTCGATATCTTCCGCGCCGCCGGGCTGAAAATCT
TCGGCCCAACCGCAGGTGCGGCCCAACTGGAAGGCTCAAAAGCGTTTACCAAAGATTTCCTGGCCCGCCA
TAAGATCCCTACGGCGGAATACCAGAACTTCACCGAGGTAGAACCTGCGCTGGCGTATCTGCGTGAGAAA
GGCGCGCCAATCGTCATTAAAGCGGACGGTCTGGCTGCCGGGAAAGGCGTTATCGTGGCGATGACGCTGG
AAGAAGCGGAAGCGGCTGTTCACGATATGCTGGCGGGCAACGCTTTTGGCGACGCGGGTCATCGCATCGT
TATCGAAGAGTTCCTCGATGGCGAAGAAGCGAGCTTTATCGTGATGGTGGACGGAGAGCATGTGCTGCCG
ATGGCTACCAGCCAGGATCACAAACGCGTAGGCGATAAAGATACCGGACCAAACACCGGCGGGATGGGCG
CTTACTCCCCCGCGCCGGTAGTAACCGATGAAGTTCATCAGCGCACCATGGAACGTATCATCTGGCCAAC
CGTGAAAGGCATGGCGGCGGAAGGCAACACCTACACCGGTTTTCTCTACGCGGGCCTGATGATCGACAAA
CAGGGCAATCCGAAGGTTATCGAATTTAACTGCCGCTTTGGCGATCCGGAAACCCAGCCGATTATGCTGC
GCATGAAGTCCGATCTGGTTGAGCTCTGCCTGGCAGCCTGTGAAGGGAAGCTGGACGAGAAAACATCCGA
GTGGGATGAACGCGCTTCTCTCGGCGTGGTGATGGCTGCGGGTGGATATCCGGGCGATTACCGCACCGGT
GATGTGATCCACGGCCTGCCGCTGGAAGAAGTGGAAGACGGCAAAGTGTTCCATGCAGGCACAAAACTGG
CGGATGACGAGCAGGTAGTGACCAGCGGCGGGCGCGTACTGTGCGTCACCGCGCTGGGTCATACCGTGGC
AGAAGCGCAGAAACGCGCTTATGCCTTAATGACCGATATTCACTGGGACGACTGCTTCTGCCGGAAAGAT
ATCGGCTGGCGCGCCATCGAACGCGAGCAGAACTAACTCGAGCACCACCACCACCACCACTGAGATCCGG
CTGCTAACAAAGCCCGAAAGGAAGCTGAGTTGGCTGCTGCCACCGCTGAGCAATAACTAGCATAACCCCT
TGGGGCCTCTAAACGGGTCTTGAGGGGTTTTTTGCTGAAAGGAGGAACTATATCCGGAT
