>Addgene plasmid #72386 | pJK592 | addgene partial sequence | sequence record 138118 | T7 5'-TAATACGACTCACTATAGGG-3'
TTTTGTTTAACTTTAAGAAGGAGATATACATATGAAAGTATTAGTGATTGGTAACGGAGGACGTGAGCAC
GCGCTGGCCTGGAAAGCGGCGCAGTCGCCGCTGGTTGAAACTGTTTTTGTTGCTCCGGGTAATGCAGGCA
CTGCGCTGGAACCCGCGCTACAGAACGTCGCTATCGGCGTAACCGATATCCCGGCGCTGTTGGATTTCGC
ACAAAACGAAAAGATTGATCTGACCATCGTCGGCCCGGAAGCGCCGCTGGTGAAAGGCGTGGTCGATATC
TTCCGCGCCGCCGGGCTGAAAATCTTCGGCCCAACCGCAGGTGCGGCCCAACTGGAAGGCTCAAAAGCGT
TTACCAAAGATTTCCTGGCCCGCCATAAGATCCCTACGGCGGAATACCAGAACTTCACCGAGGTAGAACC
TGCGCTGGCGTATCTGCGTGAGAAAGGCGCGCCAATCGTCATTAAAGCGGACGGTCTGGCTGCCGGGAAA
GGCGTTATCGTGGCGATGACGCTGGAAGAAGCGGAAGCGGCTGTTCACGATATGCTGGCGGGCAACGCTT
TTGGCGACGCGGGTCATCGCATCGTTATCGAAGAGTTCCTCGATGGCGAAGAAGCGAGCTTTATCGTGAT
GGTGGACGGAGAGCATGTGCTGCCGATGGCTACCAGCCAGGATCACAAACGCGTAGGCGATAAAGATACC
GGACCAAACACCGGCGGGATGGGCGCTTACTCCCCCGCGCCGGTAGTAACCGATGAAGTTCATCAGCGCA
CCATGGAACGTATCATCTGGCCAACCGTGAAAGGCATGGCGGCGGAAGGCAACACCTACACCGGTTTTCT
CTACGCGGGCCTGATGATCGACAAACAGGGCAATCCGAAGGTTATCGAATTTAACTGCCGCTTTGGCGAT
CCGGAAACCCAGCCGATTATGCTGCGCATGAAGTCCGATCTGGTTGAGCTCTGCCTGGCAGCCTGTGAAG
GGAAGCTGGACGAGAAAACATCCGAGTGGGATGAA
