>Addgene plasmid #72386 | pJK592 | addgene partial sequence | sequence record 138119 | T7term 5'-GCTAGTTATTGCTCAGCGG-3'
CGGGCTTTGTTAGCAGCCGGATCTCAGTGGTGGTGGTGGTGGTGCTCGAGTTAGTTCTGCTCGCGTTCGA
TGGCGCGCCAGCCGATATCTTTCCGGCAGAAGCAGTCGTCCCAGTGAATATCGGTCATTAAGGCATAAGC
GCGTTTCTGCGCTTCTGCCACGGTATGACCCAGCGCGGTGACGCACAGTACGCGCCCGCCGCTGGTCACT
ACCTGCTCGTCATCCGCCAGTTTTGTGCCTGCATGGAACACTTTGCCGTCTTCCACTTCTTCCAGCGGCA
GGCCGTGGATCACATCACCGGTGCGGTAATCGCCCGGATATCCACCCGCAGCCATCACCACGCCGAGAGA
AGCGCGTTCATCCCACTCGGATGTTTTCTCGTCCAGCTTCCCTTCACAGGCTGCCAGGCAGAGCTCAACC
AGATCGGACTTCATGCGCAGCATAATCGGCTGGGTTTCCGGATCGCCAAAGCGGCAGTTAAATTCGATAA
CCTTCGGATTGCCCTGTTTGTCGATCATCAGGCCCGCGTAGAGAAAACCGGTGTAGGTGTTGCCTTCCGC
CGCCATGCCTTTCACGGTTGGCCAGATGATACGTTCCATGGTGCGCTGATGAACTTCATCGGTTACTACC
GGCGCGGGGGAGTAAGCGCCCATCCCGCCGGTGTTTGGTCCGGTATCTTTATCGCCTACGCGTTTGTGAT
CCTGGCTGGTAGCCATCGGCAGCACATGCTCTCCGTCCACCATCACGATAAAGCTCGCTTCTTCGCCATC
GAGGAACTCTTCGATAACGATGCGATGACCCGCGTCGCCAAAAGCGTTGCCCGCCAGCATATCGTGAACA
GCCGCTTCCGCTTCTTCCAGCGTCATCGCCACGATAACGCCTTTCCCGGCAGCCAGACCGTCCGCTTTAA
TGACGATTGGCGCGCCTTTCTCACGCAGATACGCCAGCGCAGGTTCTACCTCGGTGAAGTTCTGGTATTC
CGCCGTAGGGATCTTATGGCGGG
